>Addgene plasmid #242884 | pCMV Bxb1 attP dsRed Hygro | addgene full sequence | sequence record 486674 | Addgene NGS Result
AGTTCCATAGGATGGCAAGATCCTGGTATCGGTCTGCGATTCCGACTCGTCCAACATCAATACAACCTAT
TAATTTCCCCTCGTCAAAAATAAGGTTATCAAGTGAGAAATCACCATGAGTGACGACTGAATCCGGTGAG
AATGGCAAAAGTTTATGCATTTCTTTCCAGACTTGTTCAACAGGCCAGCCATTACGCTCGTCATCAAAAT
CACTCGCATCAACCAAACCGTTATTCATTCGTGATTGCGCCTGAGCGAGACGAAATACGCGATCGCTGTT
AAAAGGACAATTACAAACAGGAATCGAATGCAACCGGCGCAGGAACACTGCCAGCGCATCAACAATATTT
TCACCTGAATCAGGATATTCTTCTAATACCTGGAATGCTGTTTTTCCGGGGATCGCAGTGGTGAGTAACC
ATGCATCATCAGGAGTACGGATAAAATGCTTGATGGTCGGAAGAGGCATAAATTCCGTCAGCCAGTTTAG
TCTGACCATCTCATCTGTAACATCATTGGCAACGCTACCTTTGCCATGTTTCAGAAACAACTCTGGCGCA
TCGGGCTTCCCATACAAGCGATAGATTGTCGCACCTGATTGCCCGACATTATCGCGAGCCCATTTATACC
CATATAAATCAGCATCCATGTTGGAATTTAATCGCGGCCTCGACGTTTCCCGTTGAATATGGCTCATAAC
ACCCCTTGTATTACTGTTTATGTAAGCAGACAGTTTTATTGTTCATGATGATATATTTTTATCTTGTGCA
ATGTAACATCAGAGATTTTGAGACACGGGCCAGAGCTGCCAGGAAACAGCTATGACCATGTAATACGACT
CACTATAGGGGATATCGCGGCCGCCCTGCAGTACAGGTCACTAATACCATCTAAGTAGTTGATTCATAGT
GACTGGATATGTTGTGTTTTACAGTATTATGTAGTCTGTTTTTTATGCAAAATCTAATTTAATATATTGA
TATTTATATCATTTTACGTTTCTCGTTCAACTTTATTATACAAAGTTGTGGCCTTTTGCTCACATGTTCT
TTCCTGCGTTATCCCCTGATTCTGTGGATAACCGTATTACCGCCATGCATTAGTTATTAATAGTAATCAA
TTACGGGGTCATTAGTTCATAGCCCATATATGGAGTTCCGCGTTACATAACTTACGGTAAATGGCCCGCC
TGGCTGACCGCCCAACGACCCCCGCCCATTGACGTCAATAATGACGTATGTTCCCATAGTAACGCCAATA
GGGACTTTCCATTGACGTCAATGGGTGGAGTATTTACGGTAAACTGCCCACTTGGCAGTACATCAAGTGT
ATCATATGCCAAGTACGCCCCCTATTGACGTCAATGACGGTAAATGGCCCGCCTGGCATTATGCCCAGTA
CATGACCTTATGGGACTTTCCTACTTGGCAGTACATCTACGTATTAGTCATCGCTATTACCATGGTGATG
CGGTTTTGGCAGTACATCAATGGGCGTGGATAGCGGTTTGACTCACGGGGATTTCCAAGTCTCCACCCCA
TTGACGTCAATGGGAGTTTGTTTTGGCACCAAAATCAACGGGACTTTCCAAAATGTCGTAACAACTCCGC
CCCATTGACGCAAATGGGCGGTAGGCGTGTACGGTGGGAGGTCTATATAAGCAGAGCTGGTTTAGTGAAC
CGTCAGATCCGCTAGCGCTACCGGACTCAGATCTCGAGCTCAAGCTTCGAATTCTGCAGTCGACGGTACC
GCGGGCCCGGGAACAGCGTGCCGCAGATCCCGGGGGGCAATGAGATATGAAAAAGCCTGAACTCACCGCG
ACGTCTGTCGAGAAGTTTCTGATCGAAAAGTTCGACAGCGTCTCCGACCTGATGCAGCTCTCGGAGGGCG
AAGAATCTCGTGCTTTCAGCTTCGATGTAGGAGGGCGTGGATATGTCCTGCGGGTAAATAGCTGCGCCGA
TGGTTTCTACAAAGATCGTTATGTTTATCGGCACTTTGCATCGGCCGCGCTCCCGATTCCGGAAGTGCTT
GACATTGGGGAATTCAGCGAGAGCCTGACCTATTGCATCTCCCGCCGTGCACAGGGTGTCACGTTGCAAG
ACCTGCCTGAAACCGAACTGCCCGCTGTTCTGCAGCCGGTCGCGGAGGCCATGGATGCGATCGCTGCGGC
CGATCTTAGCCAGACGAGCGGGTTCGGCCCATTCGGACCGCAAGGAATCGGTCAATACACTACATGGCGT
GATTTCATATGCGCGATTGCTGATCCCCATGTGTATCACTGGCAAACTGTGATGGACGACACCGTCAGTG
CGTCCGTCGCGCAGGCTCTCGATGAGCTGATGCTTTGGGCCGAGGACTGCCCCGAAGTCCGGCACCTCGT
GCACGCGGATTTCGGCTCCAACAATGTCCTGACGGACAATGGCCGCATAACAGCGGTCATTGACTGGAGC
GAGGCGATGTTCGGGGATTCCCAATACGAGGTCGCCAACATCTTCTTCTGGAGGCCGTGGTTGGCTTGTA
TGGAGCAGCAGACGCGCTACTTCGAGCGGAGGCATCCGGAGCTTGCAGGATCGCCGCGGCTCCGGGCGTA
TATGCTCCGCATTGGTCTTGACCAACTCTATCAGAGCTTGGTTGACGGCAATTTCGATGATGCAGCTTGG
GCGCAGGGTCGATGCGACGCAATCGTCCGATCCGGAGCCGGGACTGTCGGGCGTACACAAATCGCCCGCA
GAAGCGCGGCCGTCTGGACCGATGGCTGTGTAGAAGTACTCGCCGATAGTGGAAACCGACGCCCCAGCAC
TCGTCCGGATCGGGAGATGGGGGAGGCTAACTGAACCCGGGATCCGCCCCTCTCCCTCCCCCCCCCCTAA
CGTTACTGGCCGAAGCCGCTTGGAATAAGGCCGGTGTGCGTTTGTCTATATGTTATTTTCCACCATATTG
CCGTCTTTTGGCAATGTGAGGGCCCGGAAACCTGGCCCTGTCTTCTTGACGAGCATTCCTAGGGGTCTTT
CCCCTCTCGCCAAAGGAATGCAAGGTCTGTTGAATGTCGTGAAGGAAGCAGTTCCTCTGGAAGCTTCTTG
AAGACAAACAACGTCTGTAGCGACCCTTTGCAGGCAGCGGAACCCCCCACCTGGCGACAGGTGCCTCTGC
GGCCAAAAGCCACGTGTATAAGATACACCTGCAAAGGCGGCACAACCCCAGTGCCACGTTGTGAGTTGGA
TAGTTGTGGAAAGAGTCAAATGGCTCTCCTCAAGCGTATTCAACAAGGGGCTGAAGGATGCCCAGAAGGT
ACCCCATTGTATGGGATCTGATCTGGGGCCTCGGTACACATGCTTTACATGTGTTTAGTCGAGGTTAAAA
AAACGTCTAGGCCCCCCGAACCACGGGGACGTGGTTTTCCTTTGAAAAACACGATGATAATATGGCCACA
ACCATGGATAGCACTGAGAACGTCATCAAGCCCTTCATGCGCTTCAAGGTGCACATGGAGGGCTCCGTGA
ACGGCCACGAGTTCGAGATCGAGGGCGAGGGCGAGGGCAAGCCCTACGAGGGCACCCAGACCGCCAAGCT
GCAGGTGACCAAGGGCGGCCCCCTGCCCTTCGCCTGGGACATCCTGTCCCCCCAGTTCCAGTACGGCTCC
AAGGTGTACGTGAAGCACCCCGCCGACATCCCCGACTACAAGAAGCTGTCCTTCCCCGAGGGCTTCAAGT
GGGAGCGCGTGATGAACTTCGAGGACGGCGGCGTGGTGACCGTGACCCAGGACTCCTCCCTGCAGGACGG
CACCTTCATCTACCACGTGAAGTTCATCGGCGTGAACTTCCCCTCCGACGGCCCCGTAATGCAGAAGAAG
ACTCTGGGCTGGGAGCCCTCCACCGAGCGCCTGTACCCCCGCGACGGCGTGCTGAAGGGCGAGATCCACA
AGGCGCTGAAGCTGAAGGGCGGCGGCCACTACCTGGTGGAGTTCAAGTCAATCTACATGGCCAAGAAGCC
CGTGAAGCTGCCCGGCTACTACTACGTGGACTCCAAGCTGGACATCACCTCCCACAACGAGGACTACACC
GTGGTGGAGCAGTACGAGCGCGCCGAGGCCCGCCACCACCTGTTCCAGTAGGCGGCCGCGACTCTAGATC
ATAATCAGCCATACCACATTTGTAGAGGTTTTACTTGCTTTAAAAAACCTCCCACACCTCCCCCTGAACC
TGAAACATAAAATGAATGCAATTGTTGTTGTTAACTTGTTTATTGCAGCTTATAATGGTTACAAATAAAG
CAATAGCATCACAAATTTCACAAATAAAGCATTTTTTTCACTGCATTCTAGTTGTGGTTTGTCCAAACTC
AGCGGCCGCGTCGGGGTTTGTACCGTACACCACTGAGACCGCGGTGGTTGACCAGACAAACCACGACGAA
TTCCGGACCGGTACCTGCAGGCGTACCTTCTATAGTGTCACCTAAATAGCTTTTTGCAAAAGCCTAGGCT
AGAGTCCGGAGGCTGGATCGGTCCCGGTGTCTTCTATGGAGGTCAAAACAGCGTGGATGGCGTCTCCAGG
CGATCTGACGGTTCACTAAACGAGCTCTGCTTATATAGACCTCCCACCGTACACGCCTACCGCCCATTTG
CGTCAATGGGGCGGAGTTGTTACGACATTTTGGAAAGTCCCGTTGATTTTGGTGCCAAAACAAACTCCCA
TTGACGTCAATGGGGTGGAGACTTGGAAATCCCCGTGAGTCAAACCGCTATCCACGCCCATTGATGTACT
GCCAAAACCGCATCACCATGGTAATAGCGATGACTAATACGTAGATGTACTGCCAAGTAGGAAAGTCCCA
TAAGGTCATGTACTGGGCATAATGCCAGGCGGGCCATTTACCGTCATTGACGTCAATAGGGGGCGTACTT
GGCATATGATACACTTGATGTACTGCCAAGTGGGCAGTTTACCGTAAATACTCCACCCATTGACGTCAAT
GGAAAGTCCCTATTGGCGTTACTATGGGAACATACGTCATTATTGACGTCAATGGGCGGGGGTCGTTGGG
CGGTCAGCCAGGCGGGCCATTTACCGTAAGTTATGTAACGACCTGCACGATGCTGTTTCCTGTGTGAAAT
TGTTATCCGCTCACAATTCCACACATTATACGAGCCGGAAGCATAAAGTGTAAAGCCTGGGGTGCCTAAT
GAGTGAAAGGGCCTCGTGATACGCCTATTTTTATAGGTTAATGTCATGATAATAATGGTTTCTTAGACGT
CAGGTGGCACTTTTCGGGGAAATGTGCGCGGAACCCCTATTTGTTTATTTTTCTAAATACATTCAAATAT
GTATCCGCTCATGAGACAATAACCCTGATAAATGCTTCAATAATATTGAAAAAGCGCGAATTGCAAGCTC
TGCATTAATGAATCGGCCAACGCGCGGGGAGAGGCGGTTTGCGTATTGGGCGCTCTTCCGCTGAGCTCTC
CGGCGCTCGCTAGAGTCTCCGCTCGGAGGACAGTACTCCGCTCGGAGGACAGTACTCCGCTCGGAGGACA
GTACTCCGCTCGGAGGACAGTACTCCGCTCGGAGGACAGTACTCCGACCTGCAGGCATGGAAGCTTGGAT
CGAGCTCTCAATACTTACAAACTCCTTTCCTCGCTCACTGACTCGCTGCGCTCGGTCGTTCGGCTGCGGC
GAGCGGTATCAGCTCACTCAAAGGCGGTAATACGGTTATCCACAGAATCAGGGGATAACGCAGGAAAGAA
CATGTGAGCAAAAGGCCAGCAAAAGGCCAGGAACCGTAAAAAGGCCGCGTTGCTGGCGTTTTTCCATAGG
CTCCGCCCCCCTGACGAGCATCACAAAAATCGACGCTCAAGTCAGAGGTGGCGAAACCCGACAGGACTAT
AAAGATACCAGGCGTTTCCCCCTGGAAGCTCCCTCGTGCGCTCTCCTGTTCCGACCCTGCCGCTTACCGG
ATACCTGTCCGCCTTTCTCCCTTCGGGAAGCGTGGCGCTTTCTCATAGCTCACGCTGTAGGTATCTCAGT
TCGGTGTAGGTCGTTCGCTCCAAGCTGGGCTGTGTGCACGAACCCCCCGTTCAGCCCGACCGCTGCGCCT
TATCCGGTAACTATCGTCTTGAGTCCAACCCGGTAAGACACGACTTATCGCCACTGGCAGCAGCCACTGG
TAACAGGATTAGCAGAGCGAGGTATGTAGGCGGTGCTACAGAGTTCTTGAAGTGGTGGCCTAACTACGGC
TACACTAGAAGAACAGTATTTGGTATCTGCGCTCTGCTGAAGCCAGTTACCTTCGGAAAAAGAGTTGGTA
GCTCTTGATCCGGCAAACAAACCACCGCTGGTAGCGGTGGTTTTTTTGTTTGCAAGCAGCAGATTACGCG
CAGAAAAAAAGGATCTCAAGAAGATCCTTTGATCTTTTCTACGGGGTCTGACGCTCAGTGGAACGACGCG
TAACTCACGTTAAGGGATTTTGGTCATGAGCTTGCGCCGTCCCGTCAAGTCAGCGTAATGCTCTGCCAGT
GTTACAACCAATTAACCAATTCTGATTAGAAAAACTCATCGAGCATCAAATGAAACTGCAATTTATTCAT
ATCAGGATTATCAATACCATATTTTTGAAAAAGCCGTTTCTGTAATGAAGGAGAAAACTCACCGAGGC
Features (pLannotate 1.2.2; 23 found; start..end, strand, type, name):
    831..849     +  promoter       T7 promoter: promoter for bacteriophage T7 RNA polymerase
    905..1028    -  protein_bind   attR3: mutant version of attR; recombination site for the Gateway® LR reaction LR Clonase™
   1034..1093    +  rep_origin     RSF ori (fragment): Plasmids containing the RSF 1030 origin of replication can be propagated in E. coli cells that contain additional plasmids with compatible origins.
   1161..1464    +  enhancer       CMV enhancer: human cytomegalovirus immediate early enhancer
   1465..1668    +  promoter       CMV promoter: human cytomegalovirus (CMV) immediate early promoter
   1691..1762    +  misc_feature   MCS (fragment): multiple cloning site
   1797..2834    +  CDS            HygR: hygromycin B phosphotransferase confers resistance to hygromycin
   2847..3433    +  misc_feature   IRES2: internal ribosome entry site (IRES) of the encephalomyocarditis virus (EMCV)
   3434..4111    +  CDS            DsRed-Express2: noncytotoxic tetrameric variant of DsRed fluorescent protein (Strack et al., 2008) mammalian codon-optimized
   4127..4210    +  CDS            large T antigen (fragment): large T antigen from SV40 (simian virus 40)
   4233..4314    +  polyA_signal   SV40 poly(A) signal: SV40 polyadenylation signal
   4439..4457    -  promoter       SP6 promoter: promoter for bacteriophage SP6 RNA polymerase
   4463..4479    -  promoter       SV40 promoter (fragment): SV40 early promoter
   4573..4776    -  promoter       CMV promoter: human cytomegalovirus (CMV) immediate early promoter
   4777..5080    -  enhancer       CMV enhancer: human cytomegalovirus immediate early enhancer
   5110..5126    -  protein_bind   lac operator: The lac repressor binds to the lac operator to inhibit transcription in E. coli. This inhibition can be relieved by adding lactose or isopropyl-β-D-thiogalactopyranoside (IPTG). lac repressor encoded by lacI
   5134..5164    -  promoter       lac UV5 promoter: E. coli lac promoter with an "up" mutation
   5277..5374    +  promoter       AmpR promoter: bla
   5390..5443    -  CDS            lacI (fragment): lac repressor; lacI; The lac repressor binds to the lac operator to inhibit transcription in E. coli. This inhibition can be relieved by adding lactose or isopropyl-β-D-thiogalactopyranoside (IPTG).
   5482..5576    -  protein_bind   5X UAS: five tandem copies of the "ScaI site" 17-mer CGGAGTACTGTCCTCCG, an upstream activating sequence (UAS) that efficiently binds yeast Gal4 (Webster et al., 1988; Pfeiffer et al., 2010) GAL4
   5575..5596    +  misc_feature   MCS (fragment): pUC18/19 multiple cloning site
   5801..6389    -  rep_origin     ori: high-copy-number ColE1/pMB1/pBR322/pUC origin of replication
   6536..697     -  CDS            KanR (across the origin): aminoglycoside phosphotransferase; aph(3')-Ia; confers resistance to kanamycin in bacteria or G418 (Geneticin®) in eukaryotes
