[The description below was written by a language model from this plasmid's Addgene catalogue record and pLannotate feature annotations shown in this document.]
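Description:
pCMV Bxb1 attP dsRed Hygro is a 6.6 kb mammalian expression plasmid on a pCMV backbone. It serves as a selectable donor for Bxb1 integrase-mediated insertion into cells that already carry an attB landing pad. In E. coli it is maintained through a high-copy ColE1/pUC-type origin and selected with kanamycin via an aph(3')-Ia KanR gene.

The payload is a synthetic bicistronic cassette driven by the CMV immediate early enhancer and promoter. The hygromycin B phosphotransferase coding sequence comes first, followed by an EMCV IRES2 element and then DsRed-Express2, a noncytotoxic, mammalian codon-optimized tetrameric red fluorescent protein. The transcript ends at an SV40 polyadenylation signal. Because both open reading frames are translated from one mRNA, cells that take up the donor can be enriched with hygromycin and scored by red fluorescence.

The name and stated purpose indicate a Bxb1 attP site. Recombination of this site with the genomic attB would integrate the plasmid unidirectionally, but the automated feature table does not annotate the attP, so its position cannot be given from the record. The table also lists a second CMV enhancer/promoter in the reverse orientation with no annotated coding sequence downstream; its function is not stated. Several other hits are short: T7 and SP6 promoters, a lac UV5 promoter and operator, an attR3-like site, 5X UAS, and fragments of RSF ori, lacI and SV40 elements. These may be backbone remnants or incidental matches.

The associated work concerns directed evolution of hyperactive integrases, which is consistent with using this donor to measure and select site-specific transgene insertion.
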