Addgene plasmid #242884: pCMV Bxb1 attP dsRed Hygro
Purpose: Selectable donor plasmid for insertion by Bxb1 integrase into pre-inserted attB landing pad site
Depositing lab: Jesse Owens. Depositing organization: University of Hawaii. Publication: Directed evolution of hyperactive integrases for site specific insertion of transgenes. Hew BE, Gupta S, Sato R, Waller DF, Stoytchev I, Short JE, Sharek L, Tran CT, Badran AH, Owens JB. Nucleic Acids Res. 2024 Jul 2:gkae534. doi: 10.1093/nar/gkae534. PubMed 38953167.
Backbone
  Vector backbone: pCMV
  Vector type: Mammalian Expression
  Selectable markers: Hygromycin
Growth in bacteria
  Bacterial resistance: Kanamycin, 50 μg/mL
  Growth temperature: 37°C
  Growth strain: DH5alpha
  Copy number: High Copy
Gene/Insert
  Gene/Insert name: Hygromycin-IRE2S-DsRED Express 2
  Species: Synthetic
  Mutation: none
  Promoter: CMV
  Cloning method: Gibson Cloning
Terms and licenses: Academic/Nonprofit Terms; Industry Terms: Not Available to Industry
Depositor comments: please email each time it is ordered.
How to cite: pCMV Bxb1 attP dsRed Hygro was a gift from Jesse Owens (Addgene plasmid # 242884 ; http://n2t.net/addgene:242884 ; RRID:Addgene_242884)
